>Addgene plasmid #44565 | pST-KNarK2 | depositor full sequence | sequence record 69380 | pST-KNarK2 sequence 4567 bps
AGTACTATCTGGTCGCCGCACATGATGTTGCTCCCCTTTCCAGTGGCGACCAGGCTCAGCTCGCTGGTCA
TAATGCATCCTTGCGATTGGGGTGTAACCTCCACAGACAAATCCGACCACCGCGCCGGAGCCCTCCGATA
GGGCCTGAAGTCCCGGCCACTGGGGTCATTCGTCCGCCAGGGGCGAAAGGTCTGCCACATTGGGGACTTC
CGGCCCTAACTGAGCCGGCGCCATCGAAGCCAGGGTTAGCGCATGGCTGTCCGGGCGGGGCGCGGAGTTC
GCCGGAGTCCGAGACCCCGGATCGTGTCGCGCATGCGGAGGAATCACTTCGCAATGCACCACCACCACCA
CCATATGGGATCCGATATCTCTAGAGCGGCCGCACAGCTGGGGCCCGAATTCCTGCAGCACGTGTTAATT
AAGCTTGACTACAAGGACGACGACGACAAGTAAAAGCTATCAGTTAACTAAAACGAAAGGCTCAGTCGAA
AGACTGGGCCTTTCGTTTTATAACTAGCGTACGATCGACTGCCAGGCATCAAATAAAACGAAAGGCTCAG
TCGAAAGACTGGGCCTTTCGTTTTATGCCATCATGGCCGCGGTGATCAGCTAGCCACCTGACGTCGGGGG
GGGGGGAAAGCCACGTTGTGTCTCAAAATCTCTGATGTTACATTGCACAAGATAAAAATATATCATCATG
AACAATAAAACTGTCTGCTTACATAAACAGTAATACAAGGGGTGTTATGAGCCATATTCAACGGGAAACG
TCTTGCTCGAGGCCGCGATTAAATTCCAACATGGATGCTGATTTATATGGGTATAAATGGGCTCGCGATA
ATGTCGGGCAATCAGGTGCGACAATCTATCGCTTGTATGGGAAGCCCCATGCGCCAGAGTTGTTTCTGAA
ACATGGCAAAGGTAGCGTTGCCAATGATGTTACAGATGAGATGGTCAGACTAAACTGGCTGACGGAATTT
ATGCCTCTTCCGACCATCAAGCATTTTATCCGTACTCCTGATGATGCATGGTTACTCACCACTGCGATCC
CCGGGAAAACAGCATTCCAGGTATTAGAAGAATATCCTGATTCAGGTGAAAATATTGTTGATGCGCTGGC
AGTGTTCCTGCGCCGGTTGCATTCGATTCCTGTTTGTAATTGTCCTTTTAACAGCGATCGCGTATTTCGT
CTCGCTCAGGCGCAATCACGAATGAATAACGGTTTGGTTGATGCGAGTGATTTTGATGACGAGCGTAATG
GCTGGCCTGTTGAACAAGTCTGGAAAGAAATGCATAATCTTTTGCCATTCTCACCGGATTCAGTCGTCAC
TCATGGTGATTTCTCACTTGATAACCTTATTTTTGACGAGGGGAAATTAATAGGTTGTATTGATGTTGGA
CGAGTCGGAATCGCAGACCGATACCAGGATCTTGCCATCCTATGGAACTGCCTCGGTGAGTTTTCTCCTT
CATTACAGAAACGGCTTTTTCAAAAATATGGTATTGATAATCCTGATATGAATAAATTGCAGTTTCATTT
GATGCTCGATGAGTTTTTCTAATCAGAATTGGTTAATTGGTTGTAACACTGGCAGAGCATTACGCTGACT
TGACGGGACGGCGGCTTTGTTGAATAAATCGAACTTTTGCTGAGTTGAAGGATCAGATCACGCATCTTCC
CGACAACGCAGACCGTTCCGTGGCAAAGCAAAAGTTCAAAATCACCAACTGGTCCACCTACAACAAAGCT
CTCATCAACCGTGGCTCCCTCACTTTCTGGCTGGATGATGGGGCGATTCAGGCCTGGTATGAGTCAGCAA
CACCTTCTTCACGAGGCAGACCTCACTAGTTCCACTGAGCGTCAGACCCCGTAGAAAAGATCAAAGGATC
TTCTTGAGATCCTTTTTTTCTGCGCGTAATCTGCTGCTTGCAAACAAAAAAACCACCGCTACCAGCGGTG
GTTTGTTTGCCGGATCAAGAGCTACCAACTCTTTTTCCGAAGGTAACTGGCTTCAGCAGAGCGCAGATAC
CAAATACTGTCCTTCTAGTGTAGCCGTAGTTAGGCCACCACTTCAAGAACTCTGTAGCACCGCCTACATA
CCTCGCTCTGCTAATCCTGTTACCAGTGGCTGCTGCCAGTGGCGATAAGTCGTGTCTTACCGGGTTGGAC
TCAAGACGATAGTTACCGGATAAGGCGCAGCGGTCGGGCTGAACGGGGGGTTCGTGCACACAGCCCAGCT
TGGAGCGAACGACCTACACCGAACTGAGATACCTACAGCGTGAGCATTGAGAAAGCGCCACGCTTCCCGA
AGGGAGAAAGGCGGACAGGTATCCGGTAAGCGGCAGGGTCGGAACAGGAGAGCGCACGAGGGAGCTTCCA
GGGGGAAACGCCTGGTATCTTTATAGTCCTGTCGGGTTTCGCCACCTCTGACTTGAGCGTCGATTTTTGT
GATGCTCGTCAGGGGGGCGGAGCCTATGGAAAAACGCCAGCAACGCGGCCTTTTTACGGTTCCTGGCCTT
TTGCTGGCCTTTTGCTCACATGTTCTTTCCTGCGTTATCCCCTGATTCTGTGGATAACCGTATTACCGCC
TTTGAGTGAGCTGATACCGCTCGCCGCAGCCGAACGACCGAGCGCAACGCGTTACGTAGAGCCCACCAGC
TCCGTAAGTTCGGGTGCTGTGTGGCTCGTACCCGCGCATTCAGGCGGCAGGGGGTCTAACGGGTCTAAGG
CGGCGTGTACGGCCGCCACAGCGGCTCTTAGCGGCCCGGAAACGTCCTCGAAACGACGCATGTGTTCCTC
CTGGTTGGTACAGGTGGTTGGGGGTGCTCGGCTGTCGCTGGTGTTTCATCATCAGGGCTCGACGGGAGAG
CGGGGGAGTGTGCAGTTGTGGGGTGGCCCCTCAGCGAAATATCTGACTTGGAGCTCGTGTCGGACCATAC
ACCGGTGATTAATCGTGGTTTATTATCAAGCGTGAGCCACGTCGCCGACGAATTTGAGCAGCTCTGGCTG
CCGTACTGGTCCCTGGCAAGCGACGATCTGCTCGAGGGGATCTACCGCCAAAGCCGCGCGTCGGCCCTAG
GCCGCCGGTACATCGAGGCGAACCCAACAGCGCTGGCAAACCTGCTGGTCGTGGACGTAGACCATCCAGA
CGCAGCGCTCCGAGCGCTCAGCGCCCGGGGGTCCCATCCGCTGCCCAACGCGATCGTGGGCAATCGCGCC
AACGGCCACGCACACGCAGTGTGGGCACTCAACGCCCCTGTTCCACGCACCGAATACGCGCGGCGTAAGC
CGCTCGCATACATGGCGGCGTGCGCCGAAGGCCTTCGGCGCGCCGTCGATGGCGACCGCAGTTACTCAGG
CCTCATGACCAAAAACCCCGGCCACATCGCCTGGGAAACGGAATGGCTCCACTCAGATCTCTACACACTC
AGCCACATCGAGGCCGAGCTCGGCGCGAACATGCCACCGCCGCGCTGGCGTCAGCAGACCACGTACAAAG
CGGCTCCGACGCCGCTAGGGCGGAATTGCGCACTGTTCGATTCCGTCAGGTTGTGGGCCTATCTTCCCGC
CCTCATGCGGATCTACCTGCCGACCCGGAACGTGGACGGACTCGGCCGCGCGATCTATGCCGAGTGCCAC
GCGCGAAACGCCGAATTTCCGTGCAACGACGTGTGTCCCGGACCGCTACCGGACAGCGAGGTCCGCGCCA
TCGCCAACAGCATTTGGCGTTGGATCACAACCAAGTCGCGCATTTGGGCGGACGGGATCGTGGTCTACGA
GGCCACACTCAGTGCGCGCCATGCGGCCATCTCGCGGAAGGGCGCAGCAGCGCGCACGGCGGCGAGCACA
GTTGCGCGGCGCGCAAAGTCCGCGTCAGCCATGGAGGCATTGCTATGAGCGACGGCTACAGCGACGGCTA
CAGCGACGGCTACAACTGGCAGCCGACTGTCCGCAAAAAGCGGCGCGTGACCGCCGCCGAAGGCGCTCGA
ATCACCGGACTATCCGAACGCCACGTCGTCCGGCTCGTGGCGCAGGAACGCAGCGAGTGGTTCGCCGAGC
AGGCTGCACGCCGCGAACGCATCCGCGCCTATCACGACGACGAGGGCCACTCTTGGCCGCAAACGGCCAA
ACATTTCGGGCTGCATCTGGACACCGTTAAGCGACTCGGCTATCGGGCGAGGAAAGAGCGTGCGGCAGAA
CAGGAAGCGGCTCAAAAGGCCCACAACGAAGCCGACAATCCACCGCTGTTCTAACGCAATTGGGGAGCGG
GTGTCGCGGGGGTTCCGTGGGGGGTTCCGTTGCAACGGGTCGGACAGGTAAAAGTCCTGGTAGACGCTAG
TTTTCTGGTTTGGGCCATGCCTGTCTCGTTGCGTGTTTCGTTGCGTCCGTTTTGAATACCAGCCAGACGA
GACGGGGTTCTACGAATCTTGGTCGATACCAAGCCATTTCCGCTGAATATCGTGGAGCTCACCGCCAGAA
TCGGTGGTTGTGGTGATGTACGTGGCGAACTCCGTTGTAGTGCTTGTGGTGGCATCCGTGGCGGTACCGC
CTGACGCCCCCCGGATC
Features (pLannotate 1.2.2; 7 found; start..end, strand, type, name):
    337..353     +  CDS            9xHis (fragment): 9xHis affinity tag
    430..450     +  CDS            FLAG (fragment): FLAG® epitope tag, followed by an enterokinase cleavage site
    469..511     -  terminator     rrnB T1 terminator: Escherichia coli rrnB; transcription terminator T1 from the E. coli rrnB gene
    540..586     +  terminator     rrnB T1 terminator: transcription terminator T1 from the E. coli rrnB gene
    747..1562    +  CDS            KanR: aminoglycoside phosphotransferase; aph(3')-Ia; confers resistance to kanamycin in bacteria or G418 (Geneticin®) in eukaryotes
   1703..1846    +  CDS            TRA2_ECOLX (fragment): Protein predicted: Swiss-Prot protein existence level 4. Required for transposition of transposon Tn903. From Escherichia coli.
   1894..2482    +  rep_origin     ori: high-copy-number ColE1/pMB1/pBR322/pUC origin of replication
