[The description below was written by a language model from this plasmid's Addgene catalogue record and pLannotate feature annotations shown in this document.]
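Description:
pST-KNarK2 is an empty E. coli–mycobacteria shuttle vector of 4,567 bp, assembled from elements of pVV16, pSE100 and pMC1m and intended for ectopic, hypoxia-inducible expression of mycobacterial proteins. In E. coli it replicates from a high-copy ColE1/pUC-type origin and is selected with kanamycin through an aph(3')-Ia (KanR) cassette. A short fragment of a Tn903 transposition protein lies next to this cassette and is probably a remnant of the transposon source of the marker. The annotated feature table does not identify a mycobacterial replication origin or any integration function. About 2 kb of the sequence downstream of the E. coli origin is unannotated, so the elements that maintain the plasmid in mycobacteria are not specified in this record.

The expression region sits near the start of the sequence. A polyhistidine tag (detected as a partial match to a 9xHis feature) is followed less than 100 bp downstream by a FLAG epitope. A gene cloned between them would therefore carry an N-terminal His tag and a C-terminal FLAG tag, which allows affinity purification and immunodetection. Two copies of the E. coli rrnB T1 terminator, in opposite orientations, lie just after the FLAG tag, where they end transcription of the insert and insulate it from the adjacent resistance gene. The promoter is not annotated. The plasmid name and stated purpose suggest a hypoxia-responsive narK2-type promoter upstream of the His tag, but the record does not state this explicitly. The vector is suited to expressing tagged mycobacterial proteins under low-oxygen conditions, for example in studies of hypoxia-associated physiology.
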