Addgene plasmid #44565: pST-KNarK2
Purpose: (Empty Backbone) for ectopic hypoxia inducible expression of mycobacterial proteins
Depositing lab: Vinay Nandicoori. Depositing organization: National Institute of Immunology. Publication: Development of a new generation of vectors for gene expression, gene replacement, and protein-protein interaction studies in mycobacteria. Parikh A, Kumar D, Chawla Y, Kurthkoti K, Khan S, Varshney U, Nandicoori VK. Appl Environ Microbiol. 2013 Mar;79(5):1718-29. doi: 10.1128/AEM.03695-12. Epub 2013 Jan 11. PubMed 23315736.
Backbone
  Vector backbone: pVV16, pSE100, pMC1m
  Backbone size (bp): 4567
  Vector type: Bacterial Expression ; E.coli-mycobacteria shuttle vector
  Tag / fusion protein: His tag (N terminal on backbone); Flag tag (C terminal on backbone)
Growth in bacteria
  Bacterial resistance: Kanamycin, 50 μg/mL
  Growth temperature: 37°C
  Growth strain: DH5alpha
  Copy number: High Copy
Terms and licenses: Academic/Nonprofit Terms; Industry Terms: Not Available to Industry
How to cite: pST-KNarK2 was a gift from Vinay Nandicoori (Addgene plasmid # 44565 ; http://n2t.net/addgene:44565 ; RRID:Addgene_44565)
