>Addgene plasmid #44565 | pST-KNarK2 | addgene partial sequence | sequence record 73422 | Kan-R 5'-ATCGCGAGCCCATTTATACC-3'
ATTTAATCGCGGCCTCGAGCAAGACGTTTCCCGTTGAATATGGCTCATAACACCCCTTGTATTACTGTTT
ATGTAAGCAGACAGTTTTATTGTTCATGATGATATATTTTTATCTTGTGCAATGTAACATCAGAGATTTT
GAGACACAACGTGGCTTTCCCCCCCCCCCGACGTCAGGTGGCTAGCTGATCACCGCGGCCATGATGGCAT
AAAACGAAAGGCCCAGTCTTTCGACTGAGCCTTTCGTTTTATTTGATGCCTGGCAGTCGATCGTACGCTA
GTTATAAAACGAAAGGCCCAGTCTTTCGACTGAGCCTTTCGTTTTAGTTAACTGATAGCTTTTACTTGTC
GTCGTCGTCCTTGTAGTCAAGCTTAATTAACACGTGCTGCAGGAATTCGGGCCCCAGCTGTGCGGCCGCT
CTAGAGATATCGGATCCCATATGGTGGTGGTGGTGGTGCATTGCGAAGTGATTCCTCCGCATGCGCGACA
CGATCCGGGGTCTCGGACTCCGGCGAACTCCGCGCCCCGCCCGGACAGCCATGCGCTAACCCTGGCTTC
